Addgene plasmid #231860: pDest17_Gcn4 Swap3
Purpose: Bacterial expression of N-terminally 6His tagged Gcn4 Swap3
Depositing lab: Tanja Mittag. Depositing organization: St. Jude Children's Research Hospital. Publication: Reconciling competing models on the roles of condensates and soluble complexes in transcription factor function. Bremer A, Lang WH, Kempen RP, Sweta K, Taylor AB, Borgia MB, Ansari AZ, Mittag T. bioRxiv [Preprint]. 2024 Nov 22:2024.11.21.624739. doi: 10.1101/2024.11.21.624739. PubMed 39605529.
Backbone
  Vector backbone: pDest17
  Backbone manufacturer: Invtirogen
  Vector type: Bacterial Expression
Growth in bacteria
  Bacterial resistance: Ampicillin, 100 μg/mL
  Growth temperature: 37°C
  Growth strain: DH5alpha
  Copy number: Low Copy
Gene/Insert
  Gene/Insert name: Gcn4 Swap3
  Species: S. cerevisiae (budding yeast)
  Promoter: T7
  Tag / fusion protein: 6xHis, TEV cleavage site (N terminal on backbone)
  Cloning method: Gateway Cloning
Terms and licenses: Academic/Nonprofit Terms; Industry Terms: Not Available to Industry
Depositor comments: The depositing lab recommends using BL21_pLysS strain for protein expression and purification. Please visit https://doi.org/10.1101/2024.11.21.624739 for bioRxiv preprint.
How to cite: pDest17_Gcn4 Swap3 was a gift from Tanja Mittag (Addgene plasmid # 231860 ; http://n2t.net/addgene:231860 ; RRID:Addgene_231860)
