[The description below was written by a language model from this plasmid's Addgene catalogue record and pLannotate feature annotations shown in this document.]
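Description:
pDest17_Gcn4 Swap3 is a bacterial expression plasmid of about 5.1 kb, made by Gateway recombination of a variant of the Saccharomyces cerevisiae transcription factor Gcn4 into the pDest17 destination vector. It is a pBR322-type backbone. The feature table shows a ColE1/pMB1 origin together with the bom mobility region and the rop gene, which holds copy number down and fits the catalogue's "low copy" designation. Selection is by ampicillin through the β-lactamase gene and its own promoter. Fragments of the tetracycline resistance gene and its promoter are also annotated, but these appear to be non-functional backbone remnants rather than a usable marker.

The expression cassette begins with a T7 promoter and the phage T7 gene 10 ribosome binding site. These are followed by an N-terminal polyhistidine tag (recorded as 6xHis), the attB1 site, a TEV protease recognition site, the Gcn4 Swap3 coding region, attB2 and a T7 terminator. Transcription therefore depends on a host that supplies T7 RNA polymerase, and the depositor recommends a BL21 pLysS strain for expression. The His tag allows metal-affinity purification, and TEV cleavage can then remove the tag and the attB1-encoded linker.

Automated annotation recognises only part of the insert as native GCN4, which is consistent with an engineered sequence variant. The record does not state what the "Swap3" alteration is. The short hit to a T7 gene 10B-derived solubility tag lies downstream of attB2 and is probably residual vector sequence. The associated publication concerns the roles of condensates and soluble complexes in transcription factor function, which suggests the plasmid is used to produce recombinant protein for in vitro biophysical studies.
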