Features (pLannotate 1.2.2; 18 found; start..end, strand, type, name):
     21..39      +  promoter       T7 promoter: promoter for bacteriophage T7 RNA polymerase
     71..93      +  RBS            RBS: efficient ribosome binding site from bacteriophage T7 gene 10 (Olins and Rangwala, 1989)
    111..131     +  CDS            8xHis (fragment): 8xHis affinity tag
    140..164     +  protein_bind   attB1: mutant version of attB; recombination site for the Gateway® BP reaction BP Clonase™
    170..186     +  CDS            TEV site (fragment): tobacco etch virus (TEV) protease recognition and cleavage site
    347..526     +  CDS            GCN4 (fragment): GCN4_YEAST - Also known as AAS101 From Saccharomyces cerevisiae (strain ATCC 204508 / S288c) (Baker's yeast).
    531..555     -  protein_bind   attB2: mutant version of attB; recombination site for the Gateway® BP reaction BP Clonase™
    565..614     +  CDS            SET1 (fragment): solubility-enhancement tag derived from T7 phage gene 10B
    622..669     +  terminator     T7 terminator: transcription terminator for bacteriophage T7 RNA polymerase
    695..987     -  CDS            TcR (fragment): tetracycline efflux protein; tet; confers resistance to tetracycline
   1035..1063    -  promoter       tet promoter: E. coli promoter for tetracycline efflux protein gene
   1176..1280    +  promoter       AmpR promoter: bla
   1281..2141    +  CDS            AmpR: β-lactamase; bla; confers resistance to ampicillin, carbenicillin, and related antibiotics
   2312..2900    +  rep_origin     ori: high-copy-number ColE1/pMB1/pBR322/pUC origin of replication
   3086..3225    -  misc_feature   bom: basis of mobility region from pBR322
   3327..3518    -  CDS            rop: Rop protein, which maintains plasmids at low copy number; rop
   3535..3915    +  CDS            YPB1_ECOLX: Protein predicted: Swiss-Prot protein existence level 4. From Escherichia coli.
   4157..5061    -  CDS            TcR (fragment): tetracycline efflux protein; tet; confers resistance to tetracycline
>Addgene plasmid #231860 | pDest17_Gcn4 Swap3 | addgene full sequence | sequence record 460760 | Addgene NGS Result
AGATCTCGATCCCGCGAAATTAATACGACTCACTATAGGGAGACCACAACGGTTTCCCTCTAGAAATAAT
TTTGTTTAACTTTAAGAAGGAGATATACATATGTCGTACTACCATCACCATCACCATCACCTCGAATCAA
CAAGTTTGTACAAAAAAGCAGGCTTCGAGAACCTGTATTTTCAGGGTAGCTTTAGCGATACCGAAGAGGA
TGATGATGAAGTGATTTACAGCACCAAAGAAAGCATGTGGGATAACCTGTTTCCGAGTGATGATGCACTG
ACCATTGAAGCAGTTAAAAGTCTGACCCCGAATAATAGCACCGGTAGCGGTAGTGGTAGCGGTTCACCGG
AAAGCAGCGATCCGGCAGCACTGAAACGTGCCCGTAATACCGAAGCAGCACGTCGTAGCCGTGCACGTAA
ACTGCAGCGTATGAAACAGCTGGAAGATAAAGTTGAAGAACTGCTGTGCAAAAACTACCACCTGGAAAAT
GAAGTTGCCCGTCTGAAAAAACTGGTTGGTGAACGTTAAGACCCAGCTTTCTTGTACAAAGTGGTTGATT
CGAGGCTGCTAACAAAGCCCGAAAGGAAGCTGAGTTGGCTGCTGCCACCGCTGAGCAATAACTAGCATAA
CCCCTTGGGGCCTCTAAACGGGTCTTGAGGGGTTTTTTGCTGAAAGGAGGAACTATATCCGGATATCCAC
AGGACGGGTGTGGTCGCCATGATCGCGTAGTCGATAGTGGCTCCAAGTAGCGAAGCGAGCAGGACTGGGC
GGCGGCCAAAGCGGTCGGACAGTGCTCCGAGAACGGGTGCGCATAGAAATTGCATCAACGCATATAGCGC
TAGCAGCACGCCATAGTGACTGGCGATGCTGTCGGAATGGACGATATCCCGCAAGAGGCCCGGCAGTACC
GGCATAACCAAGCCTATGCCTACAGCATCCAGGGTGACGGTGCCGAGGATGACGATGAGCGCATTGTTAG
ATTTCATACACGGTGCCTGACTGCGTTAGCAATTTAACTGTGATAAACTACCGCATTAAAGCTTATCGAT
GATAAGCTGTCAAACATGAGAATTCTTGAAGACGAAAGGGCCTCGTGATACGCCTATTTTTATAGGTTAA
TGTCATGATAATAATGGTTTCTTAGACGTCAGGTGGCACTTTTCGGGGAAATGTGCGCGGAACCCCTATT
TGTTTATTTTTCTAAATACATTCAAATATGTATCCGCTCATGAGACAATAACCCTGATAAATGCTTCAAT
AATATTGAAAAAGGAAGAGTATGAGTATTCAACATTTCCGTGTCGCCCTTATTCCCTTTTTTGCGGCATT
TTGCCTTCCTGTTTTTGCTCACCCAGAAACGCTGGTGAAAGTAAAAGATGCTGAAGATCAGTTGGGTGCA
CGAGTGGGTTACATCGAACTGGATCTCAACAGCGGTAAGATCCTTGAGAGTTTTCGCCCCGAAGAACGTT
TTCCAATGATGAGCACTTTTAAAGTTCTGCTATGTGGCGCGGTATTATCCCGTGTTGACGCCGGGCAAGA
GCAACTCGGTCGCCGCATACACTATTCTCAGAATGACTTGGTTGAGTACTCACCAGTCACAGAAAAGCAT
CTTACGGATGGCATGACAGTAAGAGAATTATGCAGTGCTGCCATAACCATGAGTGATAACACTGCGGCCA
ACTTACTTCTGACAACGATCGGAGGACCGAAGGAGCTAACCGCTTTTTTGCACAACATGGGGGATCATGT
AACTCGCCTTGATCGTTGGGAACCGGAGCTGAATGAAGCCATACCAAACGACGAGCGTGACACCACGATG
CCTGCAGCAATGGCAACAACGTTGCGCAAACTATTAACTGGCGAACTACTTACTCTAGCTTCCCGGCAAC
AATTAATAGACTGGATGGAGGCGGATAAAGTTGCAGGACCACTTCTGCGCTCGGCCCTTCCGGCTGGCTG
GTTTATTGCTGATAAATCTGGAGCCGGTGAGCGTGGGTCTCGCGGTATCATTGCAGCACTGGGGCCAGAT
GGTAAGCCCTCCCGTATCGTAGTTATCTACACGACGGGGAGTCAGGCAACTATGGATGAACGAAATAGAC
AGATCGCTGAGATAGGTGCCTCACTGATTAAGCATTGGTAACTGTCAGACCAAGTTTACTCATATATACT
TTAGATTGATTTAAAACTTCATTTTTAATTTAAAAGGATCTAGGTGAAGATCCTTTTTGATAATCTCATG
ACCAAAATCCCTTAACGTGAGTTTTCGTTCCACTGAGCGTCAGACCCCGTAGAAAAGATCAAAGGATCTT
CTTGAGATCCTTTTTTTCTGCGCGTAATCTGCTGCTTGCAAACAAAAAAACCACCGCTACCAGCGGTGGT
TTGTTTGCCGGATCAAGAGCTACCAACTCTTTTTCCGAAGGTAACTGGCTTCAGCAGAGCGCAGATACCA
AATACTGTCCTTCTAGTGTAGCCGTAGTTAGGCCACCACTTCAAGAACTCTGTAGCACCGCCTACATACC
TCGCTCTGCTAATCCTGTTACCAGTGGCTGCTGCCAGTGGCGATAAGTCGTGTCTTACCGGGTTGGACTC
AAGACGATAGTTACCGGATAAGGCGCAGCGGTCGGGCTGAACGGGGGGTTCGTGCACACAGCCCAGCTTG
GAGCGAACGACCTACACCGAACTGAGATACCTACAGCGTGAGCTATGAGAAAGCGCCACGCTTCCCGAAG
GGAGAAAGGCGGACAGGTATCCGGTAAGCGGCAGGGTCGGAACAGGAGAGCGCACGAGGGAGCTTCCAGG
GGGAAACGCCTGGTATCTTTATAGTCCTGTCGGGTTTCGCCACCTCTGACTTGAGCGTCGATTTTTGTGA
TGCTCGTCAGGGGGGCGGAGCCTATGGAAAAACGCCAGCAACGCGGCCTTTTTACGGTTCCTGGCCTTTT
GCTGGCCTTTTGCTCACATGTTCTTTCCTGCGTTATCCCCTGATTCTGTGGATAACCGTATTACCGCCTT
TGAGTGAGCTGATACCGCTCGCCGCAGCCGAACGACCGAGCGCAGCGAGTCAGTGAGCGAGGAAGCGGAA
GAGCGCCTGATGCGGTATTTTCTCCTTACGCATCTGTGCGGTATTTCACACCGCAATGGTGCACTCTCAG
TACAATCTGCTCTGATGCCGCATAGTTAAGCCAGTATACACTCCGCTATCGCTACGTGACTGGGTCATGG
CTGCGCCCCGACACCCGCCAACACCCGCTGACGCGCCCTGACGGGCTTGTCTGCTCCCGGCATCCGCTTA
CAGACAAGCTGTGACCGTCTCCGGGAGCTGCATGTGTCAGAGGTTTTCACCGTCATCACCGAAACGCGCG
AGGCAGCTGCGGTAAAGCTCATCAGCGTGGTCGTGAAGCGATTCACAGATGTCTGCCTGTTCATCCGCGT
CCAGCTCGTTGAGTTTCTCCAGAAGCGTTAATGTCTGGCTTCTGATAAAGCGGGCCATGTTAAGGGCGGT
TTTTTCCTGTTTGGTCACTGATGCCTCCGTGTAAGGGGGATTTCTGTTCATGGGGGTAATGATACCGATG
AAACGAGAGAGGATGCTCACGATACGGGTTACTGATGATGAACATGCCCGGTTACTGGAACGTTGTGAGG
GTAAACAACTGGCGGTATGGATGCGGCGGGACCAGAGAAAAATCACTCAGGGTCAATGCCAGCGCTTCGT
TAATACAGATGTAGGTGTTCCACAGGGTAGCCAGCAGCATCCTGCGATGCAGATCCGGAACATAATGGTG
CAGGGCGCTGACTTCCGCGTTTCCAGACTTTACGAAACACGGAAACCGAAGACCATTCATGTTGTTGCTC
AGGTCGCAGACGTTTTGCAGCAGCAGTCGCTTCACGTTCGCTCGCGTATCGGTGATTCATTCTGCTAACC
AGTAAGGCAACCCCGCCAGCCTAGCCGGGTCCTCAACGACAGGAGCACGATCATGCGCACCCGTGGCCAG
GACCCAACGCTGCCCGAGATGCGCCGCGTGCGGCTGCTGGAGATGGCGGACGCGATGGATATGTTCTGCC
AAGGGTTGGTTTGCGCATTCACAGTTCTCCGCAAGAATTGATTGGCTCCAATTCTTGGAGTGGTGAATCC
GTTAGCGAGGTGCCGCCGGCTTCCATTCAGGTCGAGGTGGCCCGGCTCCATGCACCGCGACGCAACGCGG
GGAGGCAGACAAGGTATAGGGCGGCGCCTACAATCCATGCCAACCCGTTCCATGTGCTCGCCGAGGCGGC
ATAAATCGCCGTGACGATCAGCGGTCCAATGATCGAAGTTAGGCTGGTAAGAGCCGCGAGCGATCCTTGA
AGCTGTCCCTGATGGTCGTCATCTACCTGCCTGGACAGCATGGCCTGCAACGCGGGCATCCCGATGCCGC
CGGAAGCGAGAAGAATCATAATGGGGAAGGCCATCCAGCCTCGCGTCGCGAACGCCAGCAAGACGTAGCC
CAGCGCGTCGGCCGCCATGCCGGCGATAATGGCCTGCTTCTCGCCGAAACGTTTGGTGGCGGGACCAGTG
ACGAAGGCTTGAGCGAGGGCGTGCAAGATTCCGAATACCGCAAGCGACAGGCCGATCATCGTCGCGCTCC
AGCGAAAGCGGTCCTCGCCGAAAATGACCCAGAGCGCTGCCGGCACCTGTCCTACGAGTTGCATGATAAA
GAAGACAGTCATAAGTGCGGCGACGATAGTCATGCCCCGCGCCCACCGGAAGGAGCTGACTGGGTTGAAG
GCTCTCAAGGGCATCGGTCGATCGACGCTCTCCCTTATGCGACTCCTGCATTAGGAAGCAGCCCAGTAGT
AGGTTGAGGCCGTTGAGCACCGCCGCCGCAAGGAATGGTGCATGCAAGGAGATGGCGCCCAACAGTCCCC
CGGCCACGGGGCCTGCCACCATACCCACGCCGAAACAAGCGCTCATGAGCCCGAAGTGGCGAGCCCGATC
TTCCCCATCGGTGATGTCGGCGATATAGGCGCCAGCAACCGCACCTGTGGCGCCGGTGATGCCGGCCACG
ATGCGTCCGGCGTAGAGGATCG
