>Addgene plasmid #231860 | pDest17_Gcn4 Swap3 | depositor partial sequence | sequence record 455691 | Orf Sequence
GGTAGCTTTAGCGATACCGAAGAGGATGATGATGAAGTGATTTACAGCACCAAAGAAAGCATGTGGGATA
ACCTGTTTCCGAGTGATGATGCACTGACCATTGAAGCAGTTAAAAGTCTGACCCCGAATAATAGCACCGG
TAGCGGTAGTGGTAGCGGTTCACCGGAAAGCAGCGATCCGGCAGCACTGAAACGTGCCCGTAATACCGAA
GCAGCACGTCGTAGCCGTGCACGTAAACTGCAGCGTATGAAACAGCTGGAAGATAAAGTTGAAGAACTGC
TGTGCAAAAACTACCACCTGGAAAATGAAGTTGCCCGTCTGAAAAAACTGGTTGGTGAACGT
